Addgene plasmid #118214: HA-UBE2E1 C131A in pcDNA3.1
Purpose: Expresses HA-UBE2E1 C131A catalytic mutant in mammalian cells
Depositing lab: Cynthia Wolberger. Depositing organization: Johns Hopkins University and School of Medicine. Publication: OTUB1 non-catalytically stabilizes the E2 ubiquitin-conjugating enzyme UBE2E1 by preventing its autoubiquitination. Pasupala N, Morrow ME, Que LT, Malynn BA, Ma A, Wolberger C. J Biol Chem. 2018 Nov 23;293(47):18285-18295. doi: 10.1074/jbc.RA118.004677. Epub 2018 Oct 3. PubMed 30282802.
Backbone
  Vector backbone: pcDNA3.1
  Backbone size w/o insert (bp): 5500
  Total vector size (bp): 6100
  Vector type: Mammalian Expression
  Selectable markers: Neomycin (select with G418)
Growth in bacteria
  Bacterial resistance: Ampicillin, 100 μg/mL
  Growth temperature: 37°C
  Growth strain: DH5alpha
  Copy number: Unknown
Gene/Insert
  Gene/Insert name: UBE2E1 (alt name: UBCH6)
  Species: H. sapiens (human)
  Insert size (bp): 600
  Mutation: changed cysteine 131 to alanine
  Entrez Gene: UBE2E1 (a.k.a. UBCH6)
  Tag / fusion protein: HA (N terminal on insert)
  Cloning method: Restriction Enzyme; 5′ cloning site HindIII (unknown if destroyed); 3′ cloning site XhoI (unknown if destroyed)
  Sequencing primers: 5′ T7 primer
Terms and licenses: Academic/Nonprofit Terms; Industry Terms: Not Available to Industry
How to cite: HA-UBE2E1 C131A in pcDNA3.1 was a gift from Cynthia Wolberger (Addgene plasmid # 118214 ; http://n2t.net/addgene:118214 ; RRID:Addgene_118214)
