[The description below was written by a language model from this plasmid's Addgene catalogue record and pLannotate feature annotations shown in this document.]
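Description:
HA-UBE2E1 C131A in pcDNA3.1 is a mammalian expression plasmid built on the pcDNA3.1 backbone, carrying the human ubiquitin-conjugating (E2) enzyme UBE2E1, also known as UBCH6. The roughly 600 bp insert was cloned by restriction enzymes between HindIII and XhoI. Its coding sequence bears an N-terminal HA epitope tag; the automated annotation matches this as a fragment of a 3xHA element, which is consistent with a single HA copy. The insert carries a cysteine 131 to alanine substitution, which the record describes as a catalytic mutant. For an E2 enzyme, this corresponds to loss of the active-site cysteine that forms the thioester with ubiquitin.

Transcription is driven by the human CMV immediate early enhancer and promoter and terminated by the bovine growth hormone polyadenylation signal. T7 and SP6 phage promoters flank the insert and can be used for sequencing or in vitro transcription. A separate cassette places the neomycin phosphotransferase gene under the SV40 early promoter with an SV40 polyadenylation signal, allowing G418 selection of stably transfected mammalian cells. In E. coli the plasmid is maintained through a high-copy ColE1/pUC-type origin and selected with ampicillin via the β-lactamase gene, and an f1 origin is also present. Small annotated fragments such as the truncated HIV-1 LTR, ble, lacI and bom hits are most likely backbone remnants or short sequence matches rather than functional elements. The sequenced record is 5,976 nt, close to the listed total of about 6,100 bp.

The construct is used to express an HA-tagged, catalytically inactive UBE2E1 in mammalian cells. The associated study examined stabilization of UBE2E1 by OTUB1 through prevention of its autoubiquitination.
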