Features (pLannotate 1.2.2; 22 found; start..end, strand, type, name):
      1..380     +  enhancer       CMV enhancer: human cytomegalovirus immediate early enhancer
    381..584     +  promoter       CMV promoter: human cytomegalovirus (CMV) immediate early promoter
    580..613     +  LTR            5' LTR (truncated) (fragment): truncated 5' long terminal repeat (LTR) from HIV-1
    629..647     +  promoter       T7 promoter: promoter for bacteriophage T7 RNA polymerase
    663..690     +  CDS            3xHA (fragment): three tandem HA epitope tags
    690..1265    +  CDS            UBE2E1: UB2E1_HUMAN - Also known as UBCH6. Experimental evidence at protein level: Swiss-Prot protein existence level 1. Accepts ubiquitin from the E1 complex and catalyzes its covalent attachment to other proteins. Catalyzes the covalent attachment of ISG15 to other proteins. Mediates the selective degradation of short-lived and abnormal proteins. In vitro also catalyzes 'Lys-48'-linked polyubiquitination. From Homo sapiens (Human).
   1295..1313    -  promoter       SP6 promoter: promoter for bacteriophage SP6 RNA polymerase
   1339..1563    +  polyA_signal   bGH poly(A) signal: bovine growth hormone polyadenylation signal
   1567..1588    +  promoter       SV40 promoter (fragment): SV40 enhancer and early promoter
   1609..2037    +  rep_origin     f1 ori (sequence partly withheld): f1 bacteriophage origin of replication; arrow indicates direction of (+) strand synthesis
   2051..2380    +  promoter       SV40 promoter: SV40 enhancer and early promoter
   2447..3238    +  CDS            neo: KKA2_KLEPN - Also known as kan, nptII. Experimental evidence at protein level: Swiss-Prot protein existence level 1. Resistance to kanamycin, neomycin, paromomycin, ribostamycin, butirosin and gentamicin B. From Klebsiella pneumoniae.
   3262..3420    +  CDS            ble (fragment): BLE_KLEPN - Experimental evidence at protein level: Swiss-Prot protein existence level 1. Binding protein with a strong affinity to the bleomycin family of antibiotics. Binds to CL990; an antimitotic-antibiotic compound. From Klebsiella pneumoniae.
   3415..3536    +  polyA_signal   SV40 poly(A) signal: SV40 polyadenylation signal
   3609..3625    -  protein_bind   lac operator: The lac repressor binds to the lac operator to inhibit transcription in E. coli. This inhibition can be relieved by adding lactose or isopropyl-β-D-thiogalactopyranoside (IPTG). lac repressor encoded by lacI
   3633..3663    -  promoter       lac promoter: promoter for the E. coli lac operon
   3678..3699    -  protein_bind   CAP binding site: CAP binding activates transcription in the presence of cAMP. E. coli catabolite activator protein
   3712..3804    -  CDS            lacI (fragment): lac repressor; lacI; The lac repressor binds to the lac operator to inhibit transcription in E. coli. This inhibition can be relieved by adding lactose or isopropyl-β-D-thiogalactopyranoside (IPTG).
   3987..4575    -  rep_origin     ori: high-copy-number ColE1/pMB1/pBR322/pUC origin of replication
   4746..5606    -  CDS            AmpR: β-lactamase; bla; confers resistance to ampicillin, carbenicillin, and related antibiotics
   5607..5711    -  promoter       AmpR promoter: bla
   5770..5822    -  misc_feature   bom (fragment): basis of mobility region from pBR322
>Addgene plasmid #118214 | HA-UBE2E1 C131A in pcDNA3.1 | addgene full sequence | sequence record 226677 | Addgene NGS Result
GACATTGATTATTGACTAGTTATTAATAGTAATCAATTACGGGGTCATTAGTTCATAGCCCATATATGGA
GTTCCGCGTTACATAACTTACGGTAAATGGCCCGCCTGGCTGACCGCCCAACGACCCCCGCCCATTGACG
TCAATAATGACGTATGTTCCCATAGTAACGCCAATAGGGACTTTCCATTGACGTCAATGGGTGGAGTATT
TACGGTAAACTGCCCACTTGGCAGTACATCAAGTGTATCATATGCCAAGTACGCCCCCTATTGACGTCAA
TGACGGTAAATGGCCCGCCTGGCATTATGCCCAGTACATGACCTTATGGGACTTTCCTACTTGGCAGTAC
ATCTACGTATTAGTCATCGCTATTACCATGGTGATGCGGTTTTGGCAGTACATCAATGGGCGTGGATAGC
GGTTTGACTCACGGGGATTTCCAAGTCTCCACCCCATTGACGTCAATGGGAGTTTGTTTTGGCACCAAAA
TCAACGGGACTTTCCAAAATGTCGTAACAACTCCGCCCCATTGACGCAAATGGGCGGTAGGCGTGTACGG
TGGGAGGTCTATATAAGCAGAGCTCTCTGGCTAACTAGAGAACCCACTGCTTACTGGCTTATCGAAATTA
ATACGACTCACTATAGGGAGACCCAAGCTATGTACCCATACGATGTTCCAGATTACGCTTCGGATGACGA
TTCGAGGGCCAGCACCAGCTCCTCCTCATCTTCGTCTTCCAACCAGCAAACCGAGAAAGAAACAAACACC
CCCAAGAAGAAGGAGAGTAAAGTCAGCATGAGCAAAAACTCCAAACTCCTCTCCACCAGCGCCAAGAGAA
TTCAGAAGGAGCTGGCGGACATCACTTTAGACCCTCCACCTAATTGCAGTGCTGGTCCCAAAGGCGATAA
CATCTATGAATGGAGATCAACCATTCTAGGGCCTCCAGGATCCGTGTATGAGGGTGGTGTATTCTTTCTC
GATATCACTTTTACACCAGAATATCCCTTCAAGCCTCCAAAGGTTACATTTCGGACAAGAATCTATCATT
GTAATATTAACAGTCAAGGTGTTATTGCCTTGGACATATTGAAAGATAATTGGAGTCCAGCACTAACCAT
TTCTAAAGTCCTCCTTTCTATCTGCTCACTTCTTACAGACTGTAATCCTGCCGACCCCTTGGTGGGAAGT
ATTGCCACTCAGTATATGACCAACAGAGCAGAACATGACAGAATGGCCAGACAGTGGACCAAGAGATACG
CTACATAATCGAGCATGCATCTAGAGGGCCCTATTCTATAGTGTCACCTAAATGCTAGAGCTCGCTGATC
AGCCTCGACTGTGCCTTCTAGTTGCCAGCCATCTGTTGTTTGCCCCTCCCCCGTGCCTTCCTTGACCCTG
GAAGGTGCCACTCCCACTGTCCTTTCCTAATAAAATGAGGAAATTGCATCGCATTGTCTGAGTAGGTGTC
ATTCTATTCTGGGGGGTGGGGTGGGGCAGGACAGCAAGGGGGAGGATTGGGAAGACAATAGCAGGCATGC
TGGGGATGCGGTGGGCTCTATGGCTTCTGAGGCGGAAAGAACCAGCTGGGGCTCTAGGGGGTATCCCC
[124 nt withheld, positions 1609-1732]
C
[91 nt withheld, positions 1734-1824]
A
[49 nt withheld, positions 1826-1874]
CCTTTGACGTTGGAGTCCACGTTCTTT
[37 nt withheld, positions 1902-1938]
ACCCTATCTCGGTCTATTCTTTTGATTTATAAGGGATTTTGCCGATTTCGGCCTATTGGTTAAAAAATGA
GCTGATTTAACAAAAATTTAACGCGAATTAATTCTGTGGAATGTGTGTCAGTTAGGGTGTGGAAAGTCCC
CAGGCTCCCCAGCAGGCAGAAGTATGCAAAGCATGCATCTCAATTAGTCAGCAACCAGGTGTGGAAAGTC
CCCAGGCTCCCCAGCAGGCAGAAGTATGCAAAGCATGCATCTCAATTAGTCAGCAACCATAGTCCCGCCC
CTAACTCCGCCCATCCCGCCCCTAACTCCGCCCAGTTCCGCCCATTCTCCGCCCCATGGCTGACTAATTT
TTTTTATTTATGCAGAGGCCGAGGCCGCCTCTGCCTCTGAGCTATTCCAGAAGTAGTGAGGAGGCTTTTT
TGGAGGCCTAGGCTTTTGCAAAAAGCTCCCGGGAGCTTGTATATCCATTTTCGGATCTGATCAAGAGACA
GGATGAGGATCGTTTCGCATGATTGAACAAGATGGATTGCACGCAGGTTCTCCGGCCGCTTGGGTGGAGA
GGCTATTCGGCTATGACTGGGCACAACAGACAATCGGCTGCTCTGATGCCGCCGTGTTCCGGCTGTCAGC
GCAGGGGCGCCCGGTTCTTTTTGTCAAGACCGACCTGTCCGGTGCCCTGAATGAACTGCAGGACGAGGCA
GCGCGGCTATCGTGGCTGGCCACGACGGGCGTTCCTTGCGCAGCTGTGCTCGACGTTGTCACTGAAGCGG
GAAGGGACTGGCTGCTATTGGGCGAAGTGCCGGGGCAGGATCTCCTGTCATCTCACCTTGCTCCTGCCGA
GAAAGTATCCATCATGGCTGATGCAATGCGGCGGCTGCATACGCTTGATCCGGCTACCTGCCCATTCGAC
CACCAAGCGAAACATCGCATCGAGCGAGCACGTACTCGGATGGAAGCCGGTCTTGTCGATCAGGATGATC
TGGACGAAGAGCATCAGGGGCTCGCGCCAGCCGAACTGTTCGCCAGGCTCAAGGCGCGCATGCCCGACGG
CGAGGATCTCGTCGTGACCCATGGCGATGCCTGCTTGCCGAATATCATGGTGGAAAATGGCCGCTTTTCT
GGATTCATCGACTGTGGCCGGCTGGGTGTGGCGGACCGCTATCAGGACATAGCGTTGGCTACCCGTGATA
TTGCTGAAGAGCTTGGCGGCGAATGGGCTGACCGCTTCCTCGTGCTTTACGGTATCGCCGCTCCCGATTC
GCAGCGCATCGCCTTCTATCGCCTTCTTGACGAGTTCTTCTGAGCGGGACTCTGGGGTTCGAAATGACCG
ACCAAGCGACGCCCAACCTGCCATCACGAGATTTCGATTCCACCGCCGCCTTCTATGAAAGGTTGGGCTT
CGGAATCGTTTTCCGGGACGCCGGCTGGATGATCCTCCAGCGCGGGGATCTCATGCTGGAGTTCTTCGCC
CACCCCAACTTGTTTATTGCAGCTTATAATGGTTACAAATAAAGCAATAGCATCACAAATTTCACAAATA
AAGCATTTTTTTCACTGCATTCTAGTTGTGGTTTGTCCAAACTCATCAATGTATCTTATCATGTCTGTAT
ACCGTCGACCTCTAGCTAGAGCTTGGCGTAATCATGGTCATAGCTGTTTCCTGTGTGAAATTGTTATCCG
CTCACAATTCCACACAACATACGAGCCGGAAGCATAAAGTGTAAAGCCTGGGGTGCCTAATGAGTGAGCT
AACTCACATTAATTGCGTTGCGCTCACTGCCCGCTTTCCAGTCGGGAAACCTGTCGTGCCAGCTGCATTA
ATGAATCGGCCAACGCGCGGGGAGAGGCGGTTTGCGTATTGGGCGCTCTTCCGCTTCCTCGCTCACTGAC
TCGCTGCGCTCGGTCGTTCGGCTGCGGCGAGCGGTATCAGCTCACTCAAAGGCGGTAATACGGTTATCCA
CAGAATCAGGGGATAACGCAGGAAAGAACATGTGAGCAAAAGGCCAGCAAAAGGCCAGGAACCGTAAAAA
GGCCGCGTTGCTGGCGTTTTTCCATAGGCTCCGCCCCCCTGACGAGCATCACAAAAATCGACGCTCAAGT
CAGAGGTGGCGAAACCCGACAGGACTATAAAGATACCAGGCGTTTCCCCCTGGAAGCTCCCTCGTGCGCT
CTCCTGTTCCGACCCTGCCGCTTACCGGATACCTGTCCGCCTTTCTCCCTTCGGGAAGCGTGGCGCTTTC
TCATAGCTCACGCTGTAGGTATCTCAGTTCGGTGTAGGTCGTTCGCTCCAAGCTGGGCTGTGTGCACGAA
CCCCCCGTTCAGCCCGACCGCTGCGCCTTATCCGGTAACTATCGTCTTGAGTCCAACCCGGTAAGACACG
ACTTATCGCCACTGGCAGCAGCCACTGGTAACAGGATTAGCAGAGCGAGGTATGTAGGCGGTGCTACAGA
GTTCTTGAAGTGGTGGCCTAACTACGGCTACACTAGAAGAACAGTATTTGGTATCTGCGCTCTGCTGAAG
CCAGTTACCTTCGGAAAAAGAGTTGGTAGCTCTTGATCCGGCAAACAAACCACCGCTGGTAGCGGTGGTT
TTTTTGTTTGCAAGCAGCAGATTACGCGCAGAAAAAAAGGATCTCAAGAAGATCCTTTGATCTTTTCTAC
GGGGTCTGACGCTCAGTGGAACGAAAACTCACGTTAAGGGATTTTGGTCATGAGATTATCAAAAAGGATC
TTCACCTAGATCCTTTTAAATTAAAAATGAAGTTTTAAATCAATCTAAAGTATATATGAGTAAACTTGGT
CTGACAGTTACCAATGCTTAATCAGTGAGGCACCTATCTCAGCGATCTGTCTATTTCGTTCATCCATAGT
TGCCTGACTCCCCGTCGTGTAGATAACTACGATACGGGAGGGCTTACCATCTGGCCCCAGTGCTGCAATG
ATACCGCGAGACCCACGCTCACCGGCTCCAGATTTATCAGCAATAAACCAGCCAGCCGGAAGGGCCGAGC
GCAGAAGTGGTCCTGCAACTTTATCCGCCTCCATCCAGTCTATTAATTGTTGCCGGGAAGCTAGAGTAAG
TAGTTCGCCAGTTAATAGTTTGCGCAACGTTGTTGCCATTGCTACAGGCATCGTGGTGTCACGCTCGTCG
TTTGGTATGGCTTCATTCAGCTCCGGTTCCCAACGATCAAGGCGAGTTACATGATCCCCCATGTTGTGCA
AAAAAGCGGTTAGCTCCTTCGGTCCTCCGATCGTTGTCAGAAGTAAGTTGGCCGCAGTGTTATCACTCAT
GGTTATGGCAGCACTGCATAATTCTCTTACTGTCATGCCATCCGTAAGATGCTTTTCTGTGACTGGTGAG
TACTCAACCAAGTCATTCTGAGAATAGTGTATGCGGCGACCGAGTTGCTCTTGCCCGGCGTCAATACGGG
ATAATACCGCGCCACATAGCAGAACTTTAAAAGTGCTCATCATTGGAAAACGTTCTTCGGGGCGAAAACT
CTCAAGGATCTTACCGCTGTTGAGATCCAGTTCGATGTAACCCACTCGTGCACCCAACTGATCTTCAGCA
TCTTTTACTTTCACCAGCGTTTCTGGGTGAGCAAAAACAGGAAGGCAAAATGCCGCAAAAAAGGGAATAA
GGGCGACACGGAAATGTTGAATACTCATACTCTTCCTTTTTCAATATTATTGAAGCATTTATCAGGGTTA
TTGTCTCATGAGCGGATACATATTTGAATGTATTTAGAAAAATAAACAAATAGGGGTTCCGCGCACATTT
CCCCGAAAAGTGCCACCTGACGTCGACGGATCGGGAGATCTCCCGATCCCCTATGGTGCACTCTCAGTAC
AATCTGCTCTGATGCCGCATAGTTAAGCCAGTATCTGCTCCCTGCTTGTGTGTTGGAGGTCGCTGAGTAG
TGCGCGAGCAAAATTTAAGCTACAACAAGGCAAGGCTTGACCGACAATTGCATGAAGAATCTGCTTAGGG
TTAGGCGTTTTGCGCTGCTTCGCGATGTACGGGCCAGATATACGCGTT
